>Addgene plasmid #55219 | pFastBac His6 TEV cloning vector with BioBrick PolyPromoter LIC Subcloning (438-B) | depositor full sequence | sequence record 85604 | Full Sequence
GACCAGCCGCGTAACCTGGCAAAATCGGTTACGGTTGAGTAATAAATGGATGCCCTGCGTAAGCGGGTGT
GGGCGGACAATAAAGTCTTAAACTGAACAAAATAGATCTAAACTATGACAATAAAGTCTTAAACTAGACA
GAATAGTTGTAAACTGAAATCAGTCCAGTTATGCTGTGAAAAAGCATACTGGACTTTTGTTATGGCTAAA
GCAAACTCTTCATTTTCTGAAGTGCAAATTGCCCGTCGTATTAAAGAGGGGCGTGGCCAAGGGCATGGTA
AAGACTATATTCGCGGCGTTGTGACAATTTACCGAACAACTCCGCGGCCGGGAAGCCGATCTCGGCTTGA
ACGAATTGTTAGGTGGCGGTACTTGGGTCGATATCAAAGTGCATCACTTCTTCCCGTATGCCCAACTTTG
TATAGAGAGCCACTGCGGGATCGTCACCGTAATCTGCTTGCACGTAGATCACATAAGCACCAAGCGCGTT
GGCCTCATGCTTGAGGAGATTGATGAGCGCGGTGGCAATGCCCTGCCTCCGGTGCTCGCCGGAGACTGCG
AGATCATAGATATAGATCTCACTACGCGGCTGCTCAAACTTGGGCAGAACGTAAGCCGCGAGAGCGCCAA
CAACCGCTTCTTGGTCGAAGGCAGCAAGCGCGATGAATGTCTTACTACGGAGCAAGTTCCCGAGGTAATC
GGAGTCCGGCTGATGTTGGGAGTAGGTGGCTACGTCTCCGAACTCACGACCGAAAAGATCAAGAGCAGCC
CGCATGGATTTGACTTGGTCAGGGCCGAGCCTACATGTGCGAATGATGCCCATACTTGAGCCACCTAACT
TTGTTTTAGGGCGACTGCCCTGCTGCGTAACATCGTTGCTGCTCCATAACATCAAACATCGACCCACGGC
GTAACGCGCTTGCTGCTTGGATGCCCGAGGCATAGACTGTACAAAAAAACAGTCATAACAAGCCATGAAA
ACCGCCACTGCGCCGTTACCACCGCTGCGTTCGGTCAAGGTTCTGGACCAGTTGCGTGAGCGCATACGCT
ACTTGCATTACAGTTTACGAACCGAACAGGCTTATGTCAACTGGGTTCGTGCCTTCATCCGTTTCCACGG
TGTGCGTCACCCGGCAACCTTGGGCAGCAGCGAAGTCGAGGCATTTCTGTCCTGGCTGGCGAACGAGCGC
AAGGTTTCGGTCTCCACGCATCGTCAGGCATTGGCGGCCTTGCTGTTCTTCTACGGCAAGGTGCTGTGCA
CGGATCTGCCCTGGCTTCAGGAGATCGGAAGACCTCGGCCGTCGCGGCGCTTGCCGGTGGTGCTGACCCC
GGATGAAGTGGTTCGCATCCTCGGTTTTCTGGAAGGCGAGCATCGTTTGTTCGCCCAGGACTCTAGCTAT
AGTTCTAGTGGTTGGCTACGTATACTCCGGACTATTAATAGATCATGGAGATAATTAGCGGCCGCGTTTA
AACATCCACCATTTGATGGAGATAATTAAAATGATAACCATCTCGCAAATAAATAAGTATTTTACTGTTT
TCGTAACAGTTTTGTAATAAAAAAACCTATAACTATTCCGGATTATTCATACCGTCCCACCATCGGGCGC
GGATCCCGGTCCGATGGGTTCTTCTCACCATCACCATCACCATGAAAACCTGTACTTCCAATCCAATATT
GGAAGTGGATAACGGATCCGAATTCGAGCGCCGTCGACAAGCTTGCGGCCTCATGATCTCCTAGGGGCCT
CATGATCTCCTAGGGGCCGCACTCGAGGCATGCGGTACCAAGCTTGTCGAGAAGTACTAGAGGATCATAA
TCAGCCATACCACATTTGTAGAGGTTTTACTTGCTTTAAAAAACCTCCCACACCTCCCCCTGAACCTGAA
ACATAAAATGAATGCAATTGTTGTTGTTAACTTGTTTATTGCAGCTTATAATGGTTACAAATAAAGCAAT
AGCATCACAAATTTCACAAATAAAGCATTTTTTTCACTGCATTCTAGTTGTGGTTTGTCCAAACTCATCA
ATGTATCTTATCATGTCTGGATCTGATCACTGCTTGAGCCTAGAAACATCCACCATTTAAATGGAGTTAG
GTTTAAACGCCTGCAGGGGAGATCCGAACCAGATAAGTGAAATCTAGTTCCAAACTATTTTGTCATTTTT
AATTTTCGTATTAGCTTACGACGCTACACCCAGTTCCCATCTATTTTGTCACTCTTCCCTAAATAATCCT
TAAAAACTCCATTTCCACCCCTCCCAGTTCCCAACTATTTTGTCCGCCCACAGCGGGGCATTTTTCTTCC
TGTTATGTTTTTAATCAAACATCCTGCCAACTCCATGTGACAAACCGTCATCTTCGGCTACTTTTTCTCT
GTCACAGAATGAAAATTTTTCTGTCATCTCTTCGTTATTAATGTTTGTAATTGACTGAATATCAACGCTT
ATTTGCAGCCTGAATGGCGAATGGG
[124 nt withheld, positions 2476-2599]
C
[91 nt withheld, positions 2601-2691]
A
[49 nt withheld, positions 2693-2741]
CCTTTGACGTTGGAGTCCACGTTCTTT
[37 nt withheld, positions 2769-2805]
ACCCTATCTCGGTCTATTCTTTTGATTTATAAGGGATTTTGCCGATTTCGGCCTATTGGTTAAAAAATGA
GCTGATTTAACAAAAATTTAACGCGAATTTTAACAAACTATTAACGTTTACAATTTCAGGTGGCACTTTT
CGGGGAAATGTGCGCGGAACCCCTATTTGTTTATTTTTCTAAATACATTCAAATATGTATCCGCTCATGA
GACAATAACCCTGATAAATGCTTCAATACTATTGAAAAAGGAAGAGTATGAGTATTCAACATTTCCGTGT
CGCCCTTATTCCCTTTTTTGCGGCATTTTGCCTTCCTGTTTTTGCTCACCCAGAAACGCTGGTGAAAGTA
AAAGATGCTGAAGATCAGTTGGGTGCACGAGTGGGTTACATCGAACTGGATCTCAACAGCGGTAAGATCC
TTGAGAGTTTTCGCCCCGAAGAACGTTTTCCAATGATGAGCACTTTTAAAGTTCTGCTATGTGGCGCGGT
ATTATCCCGTATTGACGCCGGGCAAGAGCAACTCGGTCGCCGCATACACTATTCTCAGAATGACTTGGTT
GAGTACTCACCAGTCACAGAAAAGCATCTTACGGATGGCATGACAGTAAGAGAATTATGCAGTGCTGCCA
TAACCATGAGTGATAACACTGCGGCCAACTTACTTCTGACAACGATCGGAGGACCGAAGGAGCTAACCGC
TTTTTTGCACAACATGGGGGATCATGTAACTCGCCTTGATCGTTGGGAACCGGAGCTGAATGAAGCCATA
CCAAACGACGAGCGTGACACCACGATGCCTGTAGCAATGGCAACAACGTTGCGCAAACTATTAACTGGCG
AACTACTTACTCTAGCTTCCCGGCAACAATTAATAGACTGGATGGAGGCGGATAAAGTTGCAGGACCACT
TCTGCGCTCGGCCCTTCCGGCTGGCTGGTTTATTGCTGATAAATCTGGAGCCGGTGAGCGTGGGTCTCGC
GGTATCATTGCAGCACTGGGGCCAGATGGTAAGCCCTCCCGTATCGTAGTTATCTACACGACGGGGAGTC
AGGCAACTATGGATGAACGAAATAGACAGATCGCTGAGATAGGTGCCTCACTGATTAAGCATTGGTAACT
GTCAGACCAAGTTTACTCATATATACTTTAGATTGATTTAAAACTTCATTTTTAATTTAAAAGGATCTAG
GTGAAGATCCTTTTTGATAATCTCATGACCAAAATCCCTTAACGTGAGTTTTCGTTCCACTGAGCGTCAG
ACCCCGTAGAAAAGATCAAAGGATCTTCTTGAGATCCTTTTTTTCTGCGCGTAATCTGCTGCTTGCAAAC
AAAAAAACCACCGCTACCAGCGGTGGTTTGTTTGCCGGATCAAGAGCTACCAACTCTTTTTCCGAAGGTA
ACTGGCTTCAGCAGAGCGCAGATACCAAATACTGTCCTTCTAGTGTAGCCGTAGTTAGGCCACCACTTCA
AGAACTCTGTAGCACCGCCTACATACCTCGCTCTGCTAATCCTGTTACCAGTGGCTGCTGCCAGTGGCGA
TAAGTCGTGTCTTACCGGGTTGGACTCAAGACGATAGTTACCGGATAAGGCGCAGCGGTCGGGCTGAACG
GGGGGTTCGTGCACACAGCCCAGCTTGGAGCGAACGACCTACACCGAACTGAGATACCTACAGCGTGAGC
TATGAGAAAGCGCCACGCTTCCCGAAGGGAGAAAGGCGGACAGGTATCCGGTAAGCGGCAGGGTCGGAAC
AGGAGAGCGCACGAGGGAGCTTCCAGGGGGAAACGCCTGGTATCTTTATAGTCCTGTCGGGTTTCGCCAC
CTCTGACTTGAGCGTCGATTTTTGTGATGCTCGTCAGGGGGGCGGAGCCTATGGAAAAACGCCAGCAACG
CGGCCTTTTTACGGTTCCTGGCCTTTTGCTGGCCTTTTGCTCACATGTTCTTTCCTGCGTTATCCCCTGA
TTCTGTGGATAACCGTATTACCGCCTTTGAGTGAGCTGATACCGCTCGCCGCAGCCGAACGACCGAGCGC
AGCGAGTCAGTGAGCGAGGAAGCGGAAGAGGCGCGCCATGCGGTATTTTCTCCTTACGCATCTGTGCGGT
ATTTCACACCGCATATATGGTGCACTCTCAGTACAATCTGCTCTGATGCCGCATAGTTAAGCCAGTATAC
ACTCCGCTATCGCTACGTGACTGGGTCATGGCTGCGCCCCGACACCCGCCAACACCCGCTGACGCGCCCT
GACGGGCTTGTCTGCTCCCGGCATCCGCTTACAGACAAGCTGTGACCGTCTCCGGGAGCTGCATGTGTCA
GAGGTTTTCACCGTCATCACCGAAACGCGCGAGGCAGCTGCGGTAAAGCTCATCAGCGTGGTCGTGAAGC
GATTCACAGATGTCTGCCTGTTCATCCGCGTCCAGCTCGTTGAGTTTCTCCAGAAGCGTTAATGTCTGGC
TTCTGATAAAGCGGGCCATGTTAAGGGCGGTTTTTTCCTGTTTGGTCACTGATGCCTCCGTGTAAGGGGG
ATTTCTGTTCATGGGGGTAATGATACCGATGAAACGAGAGAGGATGCTCACGATACGGGTTACTGATGAT
GAACATGCCCGGTTACTGGAACGTTGTGAGGGTAAACAACTGGCGGTATGGATGCGGCGGGACCAG
Features (pLannotate 1.2.2; 18 found; start..end, strand, type, name):
     68..292     -  mobile_element Tn7R: mini-Tn7 element (right end of the Tn7 transposon) Tn7
    359..892     -  CDS            GmR: gentamycin acetyltransferase; aacC1; confers resistance to gentamycin
   1062..1090    -  promoter       Pc promoter: intI1 (promoter lies within the coding sequence); class 1 integron promoter
   1068..1415    -  CDS            YPR2_ECOLX (fragment): Protein predicted: Swiss-Prot protein existence level 4. From Escherichia coli.
   1486..1572    +  promoter       polyhedrin promoter (fragment): polh from Autographa californica; promoter for the baculovirus polyhedrin gene
   1636..1653    +  CDS            6xHis: 6xHis affinity tag
   1654..1670    +  CDS            TEV site (fragment): tobacco etch virus (TEV) protease recognition and cleavage site
   1813..1896    +  CDS            large T antigen (fragment): large T antigen from SV40 (simian virus 40)
   1919..2053    +  polyA_signal   SV40 poly(A) signal: SV40 polyadenylation signal
   2127..2292    -  mobile_element Tn7L: mini-Tn7 element (left end of the Tn7 transposon) Tn7
   2455..2471    +  CDS            lacZα (fragment): LacZα fragment of β-galactosidase; lacZ fragment
   2476..2904    +  rep_origin     f1 ori (sequence partly withheld): f1 bacteriophage origin of replication; arrow indicates direction of (+) strand synthesis
   2958..3062    +  promoter       AmpR promoter: bla
   3063..3923    +  CDS            AmpR: β-lactamase; bla; confers resistance to ampicillin, carbenicillin, and related antibiotics
   4094..4682    +  rep_origin     ori: high-copy-number ColE1/pMB1/pBR322/pUC origin of replication
   4873..5011    -  misc_feature   bom: basis of mobility region from pBR322
   5113..5304    -  CDS            rop: Rop protein, which maintains plasmids at low copy number; rop
   5345..5455    +  CDS            mbeC (fragment): MBEC_ECOLX - Experimental evidence at protein level: Swiss-Prot protein existence level 1. Required for efficient mobilization of ColE1 plasmid and is thus essential to promote the specific transfer of the plasmid during conjugation. Probably functions by inducing DNA bending, helping the MbeA relaxase to melt the DNA around the nic site and cleave the phosphodiester bond. Binds specifically double-stranded DNA (dsDNA) containing the ColE1 oriT but does not recognize the inverted repeat (IR). From Escherichia coli.
