[The description below was written by a language model from this plasmid's Addgene catalogue record and pLannotate feature annotations shown in this document.]
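Description:
pFastBac His6 TEV cloning vector with BioBrick PolyPromoter LIC Subcloning (438-B) is an empty pFastBac-derived donor plasmid of about 5.5 kb from the MacroBac series, intended for baculovirus-mediated protein expression in insect cells. In E. coli it replicates from a ColE1/pUC-type origin and is selected with ampicillin (AmpR). The catalogue lists it as high copy, although the annotation also detects the pBR322-derived bom region and a rop gene. An f1 origin is present as well.

The expression cassette sits between the Tn7R and Tn7L mini-Tn7 ends, together with a gentamicin acetyltransferase gene driven by the class 1 integron Pc promoter. In pFastBac-type systems this arrangement allows Tn7 transposition of the cassette and gentamicin marker into a baculovirus bacmid, from which recombinant virus is generated. Within the cassette, a polyhedrin promoter from Autographa californica nucleopolyhedrovirus drives strong very-late expression, followed by a 6xHis tag and a TEV protease site, the ligation-independent cloning (LIC) site, and an SV40 polyadenylation signal. An inserted open reading frame is therefore expressed with an N-terminal His6 tag that can be used for affinity purification and then removed with TEV protease. No insert is present.

According to the depositor, this series was designed so that complete promoter–gene cassettes can be combined into a single plasmid by LIC-based subcloning rather than ligation. This eliminates background from re-ligated empty vector and keeps cloning efficient as constructs approach or exceed 20 kb. The vector is thus suited to building multi-gene plasmids for co-expressing the subunits of recombinant multiprotein complexes.
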