Addgene plasmid #55219: pFastBac His6 TEV cloning vector with BioBrick PolyPromoter LIC Subcloning (438-B)
Purpose: (Empty Backbone)
Depositing lab: Scott Gradia. Depositing organization: University of California, Berkeley. Publication: MacroBac: New Technologies for Robust and Efficient Large-Scale Production of Recombinant Multiprotein Complexes. Gradia SD, Ishida JP, Tsai MS, Jeans C, Tainer JA, Fuss JO. Methods Enzymol. 2017;592:1-26. doi: 10.1016/bs.mie.2017.03.008. Epub 2017 May 15. PubMed 28668116.
Backbone
  Vector backbone: pFastBac
  Vector type: Insect Expression
  Tag / fusion protein: His6 (N terminal on backbone)
Growth in bacteria
  Bacterial resistance: Ampicillin, 100 μg/mL
  Growth temperature: 37°C
  Growth strain: XL1 Blue
  Copy number: High Copy
Gene/Insert
  Cloning method: Ligation Independent Cloning
  Sequencing primers: 5′ LicBac dual V1 F (5'-cctataactattccggattattcataccgtc-3'); 3′ LicBac dual V1 Rv (5'-caggttcagggggaggtgtg-3')
Terms and licenses: Academic/Nonprofit Terms; Industry Terms: Not Available to Industry
Depositor comments: In order to increase the efficiency of subcloning with the Series-11 Macrobac plasmids we developed a new strategy the uses LIC (Ligation Independent Cloning). The problem with the Series-11 ligation mediated subcloning was that when the plasmid size approached or exceeded 20 kb we had to screen many colonies to find a positive. We developed a strategy to use LIC for subcloning. Because this method uses no ligase, the cloning background associated with re-ligation of the empty plasmid are eliminated. 438-B has a TEV cleavable His6 at the N-terminus. The 438-B vector use the LICv1 Forward and Reverse primers. LICv1Forward - 5'-TACTTCCAATCCAATGCA-3' LICv1 Reverse - 5'-TTATCCACTTCCAATGTTATTA-3' As the target plasmid size gets >20kb you may have to increase the amount of DNA you anneal and/or transform. We have found this method gives no background colonies at all and 100% of the colonies we pick are positive. The cells we transform into are XL1Blues with a competency ~6x10^7cfu/ul. For more information, please see our website: http://qb3.berkeley.edu/qb3/macrolab/
How to cite: pFastBac His6 TEV cloning vector with BioBrick PolyPromoter LIC Subcloning (438-B) was a gift from Scott Gradia (Addgene plasmid # 55219 ; http://n2t.net/addgene:55219 ; RRID:Addgene_55219)
