>Addgene plasmid #55219 | pFastBac His6 TEV cloning vector with BioBrick PolyPromoter LIC Subcloning (438-B) | addgene partial sequence | sequence record 89912 | Spect-R 5'-ACTTTGTTTTAGGGCGACTG-3'
CTGCTCCATAACATCAAACATCGACCCACGGCGTAACGCGCTTGCTGCTTGGATGCCCGAGGCATAGACT
GTACAAAAAAACAGTCATAACAAGCCATGAAAACCGCCACTGCGCCGTTACCACCGCTGCGTTCGGTCAA
GGTTCTGGACCAGTTGCGTGAGCGCATACGCTACTTGCATTACAGTTTACGAACCGAACAGGCTTATGTC
AACTGGGTTCGTGCCTTCATCCGTTTCCACGGTGTGCGTCACCCGGCAACCTTGGGCAGCAGCGAAGTCG
AGGCATTTCTGTCCTGGCTGGCGAACGAGCGCAAGGTTTCGGTCTCCACGCATCGTCAGGCATTGGCGGC
CTTGCTGTTCTTCTACGGCAAGGTGCTGTGCACGGATCTGCCCTGGCTTCAGGAGATCGGAAGACCTCGG
CCGTCGCGGCGCTTGCCGGTGGTGCTGACCCCGGATGAAGTGGTTCGCATCCTCGGTTTTCTGGAAGGCG
AGCATCGTTTGTTCGCCCAGGACTCTAGCTATAGTTCTAGTGGTTGGCTACGTATACTCCGGACTATTAA
TAGATCATGGAGATAATTAGCGGCCGCGTTTAAACATCCACCATTTGATGGAGATAATTAAAATGATAAC
CATCTCGCAAATAAATAAGTATTTTACTGTTTTCGTAACAGTTTTGTAATAAAAAAACCTATAACTATTC
CGGATTATTCATACCGTCCCACCATCGGGCGCGGATCCCGGTCCGATGGGTTCTTCTCACCATCACCATC
ACCATGAAA
