>Addgene plasmid #55219 | pFastBac His6 TEV cloning vector with BioBrick PolyPromoter LIC Subcloning (438-B) | addgene partial sequence | sequence record 89913 | F1ori-R 5'-AGGGAAGAAAGCGAAAGGAG-3'
[67 nt withheld, positions 1-67]
CCCATTCGCCATTCAGGCTGCAAATAAGCGTTGATATTCAGTCAATTACAAACATTAATAACGAAGAGAT
GACAGAAAAATTTTCATTCTGTGACAGAGAAAAAGTAGCCGAAGATGACGGTTTGTCACATGGAGTTGGC
AGGATGTTTGATTAAAAACATAACAGGAAGAAAAATGCCCCGCTGTGGGCGGACAAAATAGTTGGGAACT
GGGAGGGGTGGAAATGGAGTTTTTAAGGATTATTTAGGGAAGAGTGACAAAATAGATGGGAACTGGGTGT
AGCGTCGTAAGCTAATACGAAAATTAAAAATGACAAAATAGTTTGGAACTAGATTTCACTTATCTGGTTC
GGATCTCCCCTGCAGGCGTTTAAACCTAACTCCATTTAAATGGTGGATGTTTCTAGGCTCAAGCAGTGAT
CAGATCCAGACATGATAAGATACATTGATGAGTTTGGACAAACCACAACTAGAATGCAGTGAAAAAAATG
CTTTATTTGTGAAATTTGTGATGCTATTGCTTTATTTGTAACCATTATAAGCTGCAATAAACAAGTTAAC
AACAACAATTGCATTCATTTTATGTTTCAGGTTCAGGGGGAGGTGTGGGAGGTTTTTTAAAGCAAGTAAA
ACCTCTACAAATGTGGTATGGCTGATTATGATCCTCTAGTACTTCTCGACAAGCTTGGTACCGCATGCCT
CGAGTGCGGCCCCTAGGAGATCATGAGGCCCCTAGGAGATCATGAGGCCGCAAGCTTGTCGACGGCGCTC
GAATTCGGATCCGTTATCCACTTCCAATATTGGATTGGAAGTACAGGTTTTCATGGTGATGGTGATGGTG
AGAAGAACCCATCGGACCGGGATCCGCGCCCGATGGTGGGACGGTATGAATAATCCGGAATAGTTATAGG
TTTTTTTATTACAAAACTGTTAC
